Addgene plasmid #13034: pcDNA3-ps-CFP
Purpose: Expresses photo-switchable CFP in mammalian cells. Can undergo irreversible photoconversion from cyan to green fluorescence
Depositing lab: Doug Golenbock. Depositing organization: University of Massachusetts, Worcester.
Backbone
  Vector backbone: pcDNA3
  Backbone manufacturer: Invitrogen
  Backbone size w/o insert (bp): 5446
  Vector type: Mammalian Expression
  Selectable markers: Neomycin (select with G418)
Growth in bacteria
  Bacterial resistance: Ampicillin, 100 μg/mL
  Growth temperature: 37°C
  Growth strain: DH5alpha
  Copy number: High Copy
Gene/Insert
  Gene/Insert name: photo-switchable cyan fluorescent protein (alt names: PS-CFP; PS-CFP2)
  Species: H. sapiens (human)
  Insert size (bp): 717
  GenBank ID: AY533824
  Promoter: CMV
  Cloning method: Restriction Enzyme; 5′ cloning site XhoI (not destroyed); 3′ cloning site XbaI (not destroyed)
  Sequencing primers: 5′ CMV-F; 3′ BGH-rev
Resource information
  A portion of this plasmid was derived from a plasmid made by: ps-CFP is cloned from pPS-CFP2-N from Evrogen.
Terms and licenses: Academic/Nonprofit Terms; Industry Terms: Not Available to Industry
Depositor comments: The EXFP-R primer (5'-GTCTTGTAGTTGCCGTCGTC-3') can be used to sequence GFP based constructs to differentiate EGFP vs ECFP vs EYFP.
How to cite: pcDNA3-ps-CFP was a gift from Doug Golenbock (Addgene plasmid # 13034 ; http://n2t.net/addgene:13034 ; RRID:Addgene_13034)
