[The description below was written by a language model from this plasmid's Addgene catalogue record and pLannotate feature annotations shown in this document.]
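Description:
pcDNA3-ps-CFP is a mammalian expression plasmid built on the Invitrogen pcDNA3 backbone that drives constitutive expression of photo-switchable cyan fluorescent protein (PS-CFP2). The depositor's full sequence is about 6.2 kb. It is maintained in E. coli at high copy through a ColE1/pUC-type origin with ampicillin selection from the β-lactamase gene, and it also carries an f1 phage origin that permits single-stranded DNA production. For stable lines in mammalian cells, an SV40 early promoter drives a neomycin phosphotransferase gene ending at an SV40 polyadenylation signal, allowing G418 selection. The automated annotation also flags several short fragments (bom, an HIV-1 LTR piece, ble, lacI and lac promoter/operator elements). These look like backbone remnants or partial sequence matches rather than functional parts of the design.

The payload is the roughly 0.7 kb PS-CFP2 coding sequence, subcloned from Evrogen's pPS-CFP2-N vector between the XhoI and XbaI sites, both of which are retained. It sits downstream of the human CMV immediate-early enhancer and promoter and upstream of the bovine growth hormone polyadenylation signal. T7 and SP6 phage promoters flank the insert and can serve for in vitro transcription or as sequencing landmarks. The catalogue lists the insert species as human, but the feature annotation describes PS-CFP2 as derived from the jellyfish Aequorea coerulescens. No fusion partner or epitope tag is recorded, so the protein is expressed on its own.

PS-CFP2 initially fluoresces cyan and can be irreversibly photoconverted to a green-emitting form. The plasmid is therefore suited to optically marking selected cells or regions within a cell after transfection and following them over time.
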