Features (pLannotate 1.2.2; 21 found; start..end, strand, type, name):
     36..80      -  misc_feature   bom (fragment): basis of mobility region from pBR322
    235..614     +  enhancer       CMV enhancer: human cytomegalovirus immediate early enhancer
    615..818     +  promoter       CMV promoter: human cytomegalovirus (CMV) immediate early promoter
    814..847     +  LTR            5' LTR (truncated) (fragment): truncated 5' long terminal repeat (LTR) from HIV-1
    863..881     +  promoter       T7 promoter: promoter for bacteriophage T7 RNA polymerase
    977..1690    +  CDS            PS-CFP2: PS-CFP2 is a photoconvertible blue fluorescent protein, derived from Aequorea coerulescens.
   1709..1727    -  promoter       SP6 promoter: promoter for bacteriophage SP6 RNA polymerase
   1753..1977    +  polyA_signal   bGH poly(A) signal: bovine growth hormone polyadenylation signal
   1981..2002    +  promoter       SV40 promoter (fragment): SV40 enhancer and early promoter
   2023..2451    +  rep_origin     f1 ori (sequence partly withheld): f1 bacteriophage origin of replication; arrow indicates direction of (+) strand synthesis
   2465..2795    +  promoter       SV40 promoter: SV40 enhancer and early promoter
   2862..3653    +  CDS            neo: KKA2_KLEPN - Also known as kan, nptII. Experimental evidence at protein level: Swiss-Prot protein existence level 1. Resistance to kanamycin, neomycin, paromomycin, ribostamycin, butirosin and gentamicin B. From Klebsiella pneumoniae.
   3677..3835    +  CDS            ble (fragment): BLE_KLEPN - Experimental evidence at protein level: Swiss-Prot protein existence level 1. Binding protein with a strong affinity to the bleomycin family of antibiotics. Binds to CL990; an antimitotic-antibiotic compound. From Klebsiella pneumoniae.
   3830..3951    +  polyA_signal   SV40 poly(A) signal: SV40 polyadenylation signal
   4024..4040    -  protein_bind   lac operator: The lac repressor binds to the lac operator to inhibit transcription in E. coli. This inhibition can be relieved by adding lactose or isopropyl-β-D-thiogalactopyranoside (IPTG). lac repressor encoded by lacI
   4048..4078    -  promoter       lac promoter: promoter for the E. coli lac operon
   4093..4114    -  protein_bind   CAP binding site: CAP binding activates transcription in the presence of cAMP. E. coli catabolite activator protein
   4127..4219    -  CDS            lacI (fragment): lac repressor; lacI; The lac repressor binds to the lac operator to inhibit transcription in E. coli. This inhibition can be relieved by adding lactose or isopropyl-β-D-thiogalactopyranoside (IPTG).
   4402..4990    -  rep_origin     ori: high-copy-number ColE1/pMB1/pBR322/pUC origin of replication
   5161..6021    -  CDS            AmpR: β-lactamase; bla; confers resistance to ampicillin, carbenicillin, and related antibiotics
   6022..6126    -  promoter       AmpR promoter: bla
>Addgene plasmid #13034 | pcDNA3-ps-CFP | depositor full sequence | sequence record 7430 | Author sequence
GACGGATCGGGAGATCTCCCGATCCCCTATGGTCGACTCTCAGTACAATCTGCTCTGATGCCGCATAGTT
AAGCCAGTATCTGCTCCCTGCTTGTGTGTTGGAGGTCGCTGAGTAGTGCGCGAGCAAAATTTAAGCTACA
ACAAGGCAAGGCTTGACCGACAATTGCATGAAGAATCTGCTTAGGGTTAGGCGTTTTGCGCTGCTTCGCG
ATGTACGGGCCAGATATACGCGTTGACATTGATTATTGACTAGTTATTAATAGTAATCAATTACGGGGTC
ATTAGTTCATAGCCCATATATGGAGTTCCGCGTTACATAACTTACGGTAAATGGCCCGCCTGGCTGACCG
CCCAACGACCCCCGCCCATTGACGTCAATAATGACGTATGTTCCCATAGTAACGCCAATAGGGACTTTCC
ATTGACGTCAATGGGTGGACTATTTACGGTAAACTGCCCACTTGGCAGTACATCAAGTGTATCATATGCC
AAGTACGCCCCCTATTGACGTCAATGACGGTAAATGGCCCGCCTGGCATTATGCCCAGTACATGACCTTA
TGGGACTTTCCTACTTGGCAGTACATCTACGTATTAGTCATCGCTATTACCATGGTGATGCGGTTTTGGC
AGTACATCAATGGGCGTGGATAGCGGTTTGACTCACGGGGATTTCCAAGTCTCCACCCCATTGACGTCAA
TGGGAGTTTGTTTTGGCACCAAAATCAACGGGACTTTCCAAAATGTCGTAACAACTCCGCCCCATTGACG
CAAATGGGCGGTAGGCGTGTACGGTGGGAGGTCTATATAAGCAGAGCTCTCTGGCTAACTAGAGAACCCA
CTGCTTACTGGCTTATCGAAATTAATACGACTCACTATAGGGAGACCCAAGCTTGGTACCGAGCTCGGAT
CCACTAGTAACGGCCGCCAGTGTGCTGGAATTCTGCAGATATCCATCACACTGGCGGCCGCTCGAGATGA
GCAAGGGCGCCGAGCTGTTCACCGGCATCGTGCCCATCCTGATCGAGCTGAATGGCGATGTGAATGGCCA
CAAGTTCAGCGTGAGCGGCGAGGGCGAGGGCGATGCCACCTACGGCAAGCTGACCCTGAAGTTCATCTGC
ACCACCGGCAAGCTGCCTGTGCCCTGGCCCACCCTGGTGGCCACCCTGAGCTACGGCGTGCAGTGCTTCT
CACGCTACCCCGATCACATGAAGCAGCACGACTTCTTCAAGAGCGCCATGCCTGAGGGCTACATCCAGGA
GCGCACCATCTTCTTCGAGGATGACGGCAACTACAAGACGCGCGCCGAGGTGAAGTTCGAGGGCGATACC
CTGGTGAGTCGCATCGAGCTGACCGGCACTGATTTCAAGGAGGATGGCAACATCCTGGGCAATAAGATGG
AGTACAACTACAACGCCACCAATGTGTACATCGTGGCCGACAAGGCCAGGAATGGCATCAAGGTGAACTT
CAAGGTCCGCCACAACATCAAGGATGGCAGCGTGCAGCTGGCCGACCACTACCAGCAGAATACCCCCATC
GGCGATGGCCCTGTGCTGCTGCCCGATAACCACTACCTGTCCACCCAGAGCGCCCTGTCCAAGGACCCCA
ACGAGAAGCGCGATCACATGATCTACCTAGAGTTCGTGACCGCCGCCGCCATCACCCACGGCATGGATGA
GCTGTACAAGTAATCTAGAGGGCCCTATTCTATAGTGTCACCTAAATGCTAGAGCTCGCTGATCAGCCTC
GACTGTGCCTTCTAGTTGCCAGCCATCTGTTGTTTGCCCCTCCCCCGTGCCTTCCTTGACCCTGGAAGGT
GCCACTCCCACTGTCCTTTCCTAATAAAATGAGGAAATTGCATCGCATTGTCTGAGTAGGTGTCATTCTA
TTCTGGGGGGTGGGGTGGGGCAGGACAGCAAGGGGGAGGATTGGGAAGACAATAGCAGGCATGCTGGGGA
TGCGGTGGGCTCTATGGCTTCTGAGGCGGAAAGAACCAGCTGGGGCTCTAGGGGGTATCCCC
[124 nt withheld, positions 2023-2146]
C
[32 nt withheld, positions 2148-2179]
CA
[57 nt withheld, positions 2182-2238]
A
[49 nt withheld, positions 2240-2288]
CCTTTGACGTTGGAGTCCACGTTCTTT
[37 nt withheld, positions 2316-2352]
ACCCTATCTCGGTCTATTCTTTTGATTTATAAGGGATTTTGGGGATTTCGGCCTATTGGTTAAAAAATGA
GCTGATTTAACAAAAATTTAACGCGAATTAATTCTGTGGAATGTGTGTCAGTTAGGGTGTGGAAAGTCCC
CAGGCTCCCCAGGCAGGCAGAAGTATGCAAAGCATGCATCTCAATTAGTCAGCAACCAGGTGTGGAAAGT
CCCCAGGCTCCCCAGCAGGCAGAAGTATGCAAAGCATGCATCTCAATTAGTCAGCAACCATAGTCCCGCC
CCTAACTCCGCCCATCCCGCCCCTAACTCCGCCCAGTTCCGCCCATTCTCCGCCCCATGGCTGACTAATT
TTTTTTATTTATGCAGAGGCCGAGGCCGCCTCTGCCTCTGAGCTATTCCAGAAGTAGTGAGGAGGCTTTT
TTGGAGGCCTAGGCTTTTGCAAAAAGCTCCCGGGAGCTTGTATATCCATTTTCGGATCTGATCAAGAGAC
AGGATGAGGATCGTTTCGCATGATTGAACAAGATGGATTGCACGCAGGTTCTCCGGCCGCTTGGGTGGAG
AGGCTATTCGGCTATGACTGGGCACAACAGACAATCGGCTGCTCTGATGCCGCCGTGTTCCGGCTGTCAG
CGCAGGGGCGCCCGGTTCTTTTTGTCAAGACCGACCTGTCCGGTGCCCTGAATGAACTGCAGGACGAGGC
AGCGCGGCTATCGTGGCTGGCCACGACGGGCGTTCCTTGCGCAGCTGTGCTCGACGTTGTCACTGAAGCG
GGAAGGGACTGGCTGCTATTGGGCGAAGTGCCGGGGCAGGATCTCCTGTCATCTCACCTTGCTCCTGCCG
AGAAAGTATCCATCATGGCTGATGCAATGCGGCGGCTGCATACGCTTGATCCGGCTACCTGCCCATTCGA
CCACCAAGCGAAACATCGCATCGAGCGAGCACGTACTCGGATGGAAGCCGGTCTTGTCGATCAGGATGAT
CTGGACGAAGAGCATCAGGGGCTCGCGCCAGCCGAACTGTTCGCCAGGCTCAAGGCGCGCATGCCCGACG
GCGAGGATCTCGTCGTGACCCATGGCGATGCCTGCTTGCCGAATATCATGGTGGAAAATGGCCGCTTTTC
TGGATTCATCGACTGTGGCCGGCTGGGTGTGGCGGACCGCTATCAGGACATAGCGTTGGCTACCCGTGAT
ATTGCTGAAGAGCTTGGCGGCGAATGGGCTGACCGCTTCCTCGTGCTTTACGGTATCGCCGCTCCCGATT
CGCAGCGCATCGCCTTCTATCGCCTTCTTGACGAGTTCTTCTGAGCGGGACTCTGGGGTTCGAAATGACC
GACCAAGCGACGCCCAACCTGCCATCACGAGATTTCGATTCCACCGCCGCCTTCTATGAAAGGTTGGGCT
TCGGAATCGTTTTCCGGGACGCCGGCTGGATGATCCTCCAGCGCGGGGATCTCATGCTGGAGTTCTTCGC
CCACCCCAACTTGTTTATTGCAGCTTATAATGGTTACAAATAAAGCAATAGCATCACAAATTTCACAAAT
AAAGCATTTTTTTCACTGCATTCTAGTTGTGGTTTGTCCAAACTCATCAATGTATCTTATCATGTCTGTA
TACCGTCGACCTCTAGCTAGAGCTTGGCGTAATCATGGTCATAGCTGTTTCCTGTGTGAAATTGTTATCC
GCTCACAATTCCACACAACATACGAGCCGGAAGCATAAAGTGTAAAGCCTGGGGTGCCTAATGAGTGAGC
TAACTCACATTAATTGCGTTGCGCTCACTGCCCGCTTTCCAGTCGGGAAACCTGTCGTGCCAGCTGCATT
AATGAATCGGCCAACGCGCGGGGAGAGGCGGTTTGCGTATTGGGCGCTCTTCCGCTTCCTCGCTCACTGA
CTCGCTGCGCTCGGTCGTTCGGCTGCGGCGAGCGGTATCAGCTCACTCAAAGGCGGTAATACGGTTATCC
ACAGAATCAGGGGATAACGCAGGAAAGAACATGTGAGCAAAAGGCCAGCAAAAGGCCAGGAACCGTAAAA
AGGCCGCGTTGCTGGCGTTTTTCCATAGGCTCCGCCCCCCTGACGAGCATCACAAAAATCGACGCTCAAG
TCAGAGGTGGCGAAACCCGACAGGACTATAAAGATACCAGGCGTTTCCCCCTGGAAGCTCCCTCGTGCGC
TCTCCTGTTCCGACCCTGCCGCTTACCGGATACCTGTCCGCCTTTCTCCCTTCGGGAAGCGTGGCGCTTT
CTCAATGCTCACGCTGTAGGTATCTCAGTTCGGTGTAGGTCGTTCGCTCCAAGCTGGGCTGTGTGCACGA
ACCCCCCGTTCAGCCCGACCGCTGCGCCTTATCCGGTAACTATCGTCTTGAGTCCAACCCGGTAAGACAC
GACTTATCGCCACTGGCAGCAGCCACTGGTAACAGGATTAGCAGAGCGAGGTATGTAGGCGGTGCTACAG
AGTTCTTGAAGTGGTGGCCTAACTACGGCTACACTAGAAGGACAGTATTTGGTATCTGCGCTCTGCTGAA
GCCAGTTACCTTCGGAAAAAGAGTTGGTAGCTCTTGATCCGGCAAACAAACCACCGCTGGTAGCGGTGGT
TTTTTTGTTTGCAAGCAGCAGATTACGCGCAGAAAAAAAGGATCTCAAGAAGATCCTTTGATCTTTTCTA
CGGGGTCTGACGCTCAGTGGAACGAAAACTCACGTTAAGGGATTTTGGTCATGAGATTATCAAAAAGGAT
CTTCACCTAGATCCTTTTAAATTAAAAATGAAGTTTTAAATCAATCTAAAGTATATATGAGTAAACTTGG
TCTGACAGTTACCAATGCTTAATCAGTGAGGCACCTATCTCAGCGATCTGTCTATTTCGTTCATCCATAG
TTGCCTGACTCCCCGTCGTGTAGATAACTACGATACGGGAGGGCTTACCATCTGGCCCCAGTGCTGCAAT
GATACCGCGAGACCCACGCTCACCGGCTCCAGATTTATCAGCAATAAACCAGCCAGCCGGAAGGGCCGAG
CGCAGAAGTGGTCCTGCAACTTTATCCGCCTCCATCCAGTCTATTAATTGTTGCCGGGAAGCTAGAGTAA
GTAGTTCGCCAGTTAATAGTTTGCGCAACGTTGTTGCCATTGCTACAGGCATCGTGGTGTCACGCTCGTC
GTTTGGTATGGCTTCATTCAGCTCCGGTTCCCAACGATCAAGGCGAGTTACATGATCCCCCATGTTGTGC
AAAAAAGCGGTTAGCTCCTTCGGTCCTCCGATCGTTGTCAGAAGTAAGTTGGCCGCAGTGTTATCACTCA
TGGTTATGGCAGCACTGCATAATTCTCTTACTGTCATGCCATCCGTAAGATGCTTTTCTGTGACTGGTGA
GTACTCAACCAAGTCATTCTGAGAATAGTGTATGCGGCGACCGAGTTGCTCTTGCCCGGCGTCAATACGG
GATAATACCGCGCCACATAGCAGAACTTTAAAAGTGCTCATCATTGGAAAACGTTCTTCGGGGCGAAAAC
TCTCAAGGATCTTACCGCTGTTGAGATCCAGTTCGATGTAACCCACTCGTGCACCCAACTGATCTTCAGC
ATCTTTTACTTTCACCAGCGTTTCTGGGTGAGCAAAAACAGGAAGGCAAAATGCCGCAAAAAAGGGAATA
AGGGCGACACGGAAATGTTGAATACTCATACTCTTCCTTTTTCAATATTATTGAAGCATTTATCAGGGTT
ATTGTCTCATGAGCGGATACATATTTGAATGTATTTAGAAAAATAAACAAATAGGGGTTCCGCGCACATT
TCCCCGAAAAGTGCCACCTGACGTC
