>Addgene plasmid #13034 | pcDNA3-ps-CFP | addgene partial sequence | sequence record 72019 | CMV-F 5'-CGCAAATGGGCGGTAGGCGTG-3'
ACTAGAGAACCCACTGCTTACTGGCTTATCGAAATTAATACGACTCACTATAGGGAGACCCAAGCTTGGT
ACCGAGCTCGGATCCACTAGTAACGGCCGCCAGTGTGCTGGAATTCTGCAGATATCCATCACACTGGCGG
CCGCTCGAGATGAGCAAGGGCGCCGAGCTGTTCACCGGCATCGTGCCCATCCTGATCGAGCTGAATGGCG
ATGTGAATGGCCACAAGTTCAGCGTGAGCGGCGAGGGCGAGGGCGATGCCACCTACGGCAAGCTGACCCT
GAAGTTCATCTGCACCACCGGCAAGCTGCCTGTGCCCTGGCCCACCCTGGTGGCCACCCTGAGCTACGGC
GTGCAGTGCTTCTCACGCTACCCCGATCACATGAAGCAGCACGACTTCTTCAAGAGCGCCATGCCTGAGG
GCTACATCCAGGAGCGCACCATCTTCTTCGAGGATGACGGCAACTACAAGACGCGCGCCGAGGTGAAGTT
CGAGGGCGATACCCTGGTGAGTCGCATCGAGCTGACCGGCACTGATTTCAAGGAGGATGGCAACATCCTG
GGCAATAAGATGGAGTACAACTACAACGCCACCAATGTGTACATCGTGGCCGACAAGGCCAGGAATGGCA
TCAAGGTGAACTTCAAGGTCCGCCACAACATCAAGGATGGCAGCGTGCAGCTGGCCGACCACTACCAGCA
GAATACCCCCATCGGCGATGGCCCTGTGCTGCTGCCCGATAACCACTACCTGTCCACCCAGAGCGCCCTG
TCCAAGGACCCCAACGAGAAGCGCGATCACATGATCTACCTAGAGTTCGTGACCGCCGCCGCCATCACCC
ACGGCATGGATGA
